Addgene plasmid #73333: pLVX-FLAG-mCherry-C1-centrin-1
Purpose: Lentiviral vector encoding centrin-1 with N-terminal FLAG and mCherry tags
Depositing lab: Manuel Thery. Depositing organization: Commissariat Energie Atomique (CEA), Grenoble.
Backbone
  Vector backbone: pLVX-FLAG-mCherry-C1
  Backbone manufacturer: Modified Clontech
  Backbone size w/o insert (bp): 8700
  Total vector size (bp): 9245
  Vector type: Mammalian Expression, Lentiviral
  Selectable markers: Puromycin
Growth in bacteria
  Bacterial resistance: Ampicillin, 100 μg/mL
  Growth temperature: 37°C
  Growth strain: NEB Stable
  Copy number: High Copy
Gene/Insert
  Gene/Insert name: centrin-1
  Species: H. sapiens (human)
  Insert size (bp): 519
  Entrez Gene: CETN1 (a.k.a. CEN1, CETN)
  Promoter: CMV
  Tag / fusion protein: FLAG and mCherry (N terminal on insert)
  Cloning method: Restriction Enzyme; 5′ cloning site Nde I (not destroyed); 3′ cloning site Xho I (not destroyed)
  Sequencing primers: 5′ CMV seq
Terms and licenses: Academic/Nonprofit Terms; Industry Terms: Not Available to Industry
How to cite: pLVX-FLAG-mCherry-C1-centrin-1 was a gift from Manuel Thery (Addgene plasmid # 73333 ; http://n2t.net/addgene:73333 ; RRID:Addgene_73333)
