[The description below was written by a language model from this plasmid's Addgene catalogue record and pLannotate feature annotations shown in this document.]
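Description:
pLVX-FLAG-mCherry-C1-centrin-1 is an HIV-1-based lentiviral transfer plasmid for mammalian expression, built on a modified Clontech pLVX-FLAG-mCherry-C1 backbone. It is propagated in E. coli through a high-copy ColE1/pUC-type origin with ampicillin selection (AmpR, β-lactamase). Between two HIV-1 LTR-derived regions, the annotated viral elements are the Ψ packaging signal with an adjoining gag fragment, the Rev response element for Rev-dependent nuclear export of the genomic RNA, and the cPPT/CTS, which aids nuclear import of the reverse-transcribed genome. A WPRE lies upstream of the 3' LTR to enhance transcript stability and expression. Both LTR regions are preceded by sequence annotated as nef fragments, which is the U3 overlap with nef typical of HIV-1 LTRs. No viral structural or enzymatic genes are intact, so packaging functions must be supplied in trans.

The payload is driven by the CMV immediate-early enhancer and promoter and encodes human centrin-1 (CETN1), a protein involved in the structure and function of the microtubule-organizing centre. It is fused at its N-terminus to a FLAG epitope and the red fluorescent protein mCherry, with a short multiple-cloning-site remnant as linker. The FLAG feature is annotated only as a short fragment of a 3xFLAG element. Downstream, a mouse PGK promoter drives puromycin N-acetyltransferase, allowing selection of stably transduced cells. The record states no purpose beyond encoding the tagged protein. Such a fusion would allow fluorescent visualisation of centrin-1, with FLAG available for immunodetection. The deposited sequence is 9,308 nt, slightly longer than the 9,245 bp catalogue size.
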