Features (pLannotate 1.2.2; 26 found; start..end, strand, type, name):
      4..28      +  CDS            3xFLAG (fragment): three tandem FLAG® epitope tags
     27..733     +  CDS            mCherry (fragment): monomeric derivative of DsRed fluorescent protein (Shaner et al., 2004) mammalian codon-optimized
    733..783     +  misc_feature   MCS (fragment): multiple cloning site
    784..1299    +  CDS            CETN1: CETN1_HUMAN - Also known as CEN1, CETN. Experimental evidence at protein level: Swiss-Prot protein existence level 1. Plays a fundamental role in microtubule-organizing center structure and function (PubMed:8175926). Plays a role in sperm cilia formation (By similarity). From Homo sapiens (Human).
   1399..1898    +  promoter       PGK promoter: mouse phosphoglycerate kinase 1 promoter
   1919..2518    +  CDS            PuroR: puromycin N-acetyltransferase; pac from Streptomyces alboniger; confers resistance to puromycin
   2532..3120    +  misc_feature   WPRE: woodchuck hepatitis virus posttranscriptional regulatory element
   3137..3655    +  CDS            nef (fragment): NEF_HV1BR - Experimental evidence at protein level: Swiss-Prot protein existence level 1. Extracellular Nef protein targets CD4(+) T-lymphocytes for apoptosis by interacting with CXCR4 surface receptors (PubMed:14990729). From Human immunodeficiency virus type 1 group M subtype B (isolate BRU/LAI) (HIV-1).
   3703..3960    +  LTR            5' LTR (truncated): truncated 5' long terminal repeat (LTR) from HIV-1
   4112..4128    -  protein_bind   lac operator: The lac repressor binds to the lac operator to inhibit transcription in E. coli. This inhibition can be relieved by adding lactose or isopropyl-β-D-thiogalactopyranoside (IPTG). lac repressor encoded by lacI
   4136..4166    -  promoter       lac promoter: promoter for the E. coli lac operon
   4181..4202    -  protein_bind   CAP binding site: CAP binding activates transcription in the presence of cAMP. E. coli catabolite activator protein
   4215..4307    -  CDS            lacI (fragment): lac repressor; lacI; The lac repressor binds to the lac operator to inhibit transcription in E. coli. This inhibition can be relieved by adding lactose or isopropyl-β-D-thiogalactopyranoside (IPTG).
   4490..5078    -  rep_origin     ori: high-copy-number ColE1/pMB1/pBR322/pUC origin of replication
   5249..6109    -  CDS            AmpR: β-lactamase; bla; confers resistance to ampicillin, carbenicillin, and related antibiotics
   6110..6214    -  promoter       AmpR promoter: bla
   6262..6396    +  polyA_signal   SV40 poly(A) signal: SV40 polyadenylation signal
   6563..6892    +  CDS            nef (fragment): NEF_HV1BR - Experimental evidence at protein level: Swiss-Prot protein existence level 1. Extracellular Nef protein targets CD4(+) T-lymphocytes for apoptosis by interacting with CXCR4 surface receptors (PubMed:14990729). From Human immunodeficiency virus type 1 group M subtype B (isolate BRU/LAI) (HIV-1).
   6940..7197    +  LTR            5' LTR (truncated): truncated 5' long terminal repeat (LTR) from HIV-1
   7244..7369    +  misc_feature   HIV-1 Ψ: packaging signal of human immunodeficiency virus type 1
   7353..7691    +  CDS            HIV-1 gag (fragment): gag protein from human immunodeficiency virus 1; gag
   7866..8099    +  misc_feature   RRE: The Rev response element (RRE) of HIV-1 allows for Rev-dependent mRNA export from the nucleus to the cytoplasm.
   8476..8576    +  CDS            Rev (fragment): human immunodeficiency virus 1 (HIV-1) Rev protein; rev; enhances nuclear export of unspliced and incompletely spliced viral mRNAs
   8591..8706    +  misc_feature   cPPT/CTS: central polypurine tract and central termination sequence of HIV-1 (lacking the first T)
   8764..9067    +  enhancer       CMV enhancer: human cytomegalovirus immediate early enhancer
   9068..9271    +  promoter       CMV promoter: human cytomegalovirus (CMV) immediate early promoter
>Addgene plasmid #73333 | pLVX-FLAG-mCherry-C1-centrin-1 | depositor full sequence | sequence record 139042 | pLVX-FLAG-mCherry-C1-centrin-1 sequence 9308 bps
ATGGATTACAAGGATGACGACGATAAGGTGAGCAAGGGCGAGGAGGATAACATGGCCATCATCAAGGAGT
TCATGCGCTTCAAGGTGCACATGGAGGGCTCCGTGAACGGCCACGAGTTCGAGATCGAGGGCGAGGGCGA
GGGCCGCCCCTACGAGGGCACCCAGACCGCCAAGCTGAAGGTGACCAAGGGTGGCCCCCTGCCCTTCGCC
TGGGACATCCTGTCCCCTCAGTTCATGTACGGCTCCAAGGCCTACGTGAAGCACCCCGCCGACATCCCCG
ACTACTTGAAGCTGTCCTTCCCCGAGGGCTTCAAGTGGGAGCGCGTGATGAACTTCGAGGACGGCGGCGT
GGTGACCGTGACCCAGGACTCCTCCCTGCAGGACGGCGAGTTCATCTACAAGGTGAAGCTGCGCGGCACC
AACTTCCCCTCCGACGGCCCCGTAATGCAGAAGAAGACCATGGGCTGGGAGGCCTCCTCCGAGCGGATGT
ACCCCGAGGACGGCGCCCTGAAGGGCGAGATCAAGCAGAGGCTGAAGCTGAAGGACGGCGGCCACTACGA
CGCTGAGGTCAAGACCACCTACAAGGCCAAGAAGCCCGTGCAGCTGCCCGGCGCCTACAACGTCAACATC
AAGTTGGACATCACCTCCCACAACGAGGACTACACCATCGTGGAACAGTACGAACGCGCCGAGGGCCGCC
ACTCCACCGGCGGCATGGACGAGCTGTACAAGTCCGGACTCAGATCTCGAGCTCAAGCTTCGAATTCTGC
AGTCGACGGTACCATGGCTTCCGGCTTCAAGAAGCCCAGCGCTGCCTCCACCGGCCAAAAGAGAAAGGTG
GCACCTAAGCCCGAGCTCACTGAGGATCAGAAGCAAGAAGTTCGGGAAGCATTTGACCTCTTCGACGTGG
ACGGAAGTGGGACCATCGACGCGAAGGAGCTGAAGGTGGCCATGAGAGCGCTGGGCTTCGAACCCAGGAA
GGAAGAGATGAAGAAAATGATCTCCGAGGTGGACAGGGAAGGCACGGGGAAGATCAGCTTCAATGACTTC
CTGGCCGTGATGACGCAGAAGATGTCCGAGAAGGACACCAAAGAAGAAATCCTGAAGGCCTTCAGGCTCT
TTGATGACGATGAGACCGGGAAGATCTCGTTCAAAAACCTGAAGCGTGTGGCCAACGAGCTGGGGGAGAA
CCTCACGGATGAGGAGCTGCAGGAGATGATCGACGAAGCTGATCGGGATGGGGACGGCGAAGTGAACGAG
GAGGAGTTCCTTCGGATCATGAAGAAGACCAGCCTTTACTGAGGATCCGCGGCCGCGACCCTAGGCCGAC
GCGTCCGGTTAACCGGGATCGAGATCCTGCAGAACCACGAGTCTGGTTGCATTCTAGATAATTCTACCGG
GTAGGGGAGGCGCTTTTCCCAAGGCAGTCTGGAGCATGCGCTTTAGCAGCCCCGCTGGGCACTTGGCGCT
ACACAAGTGGCCTCTGGCCTCGCACACATTCCACATCCACCGGTAGGCGCCAACCGGCTCCGTTCTTTGG
TGGCCCCTTCGCGCCACCTTCTACTCCTCCCCTAGTCAGGAAGTTCCCCCCCGCCCCGCAGCTCGCGTCG
TGCAGGACGTGACAAATGGAAGTAGCACGTCTCACTAGTCTCGTGCAGATGGACAGCACCGCTGAGCAAT
GGAAGCGGGTAGGCCTTTGGGGCAGCGGCCAATAGCAGCTTTGCTCCTTCGCTTTCTGGGCTCAGAGGCT
GGGAAGGGGTGGGTCCGGGGGCGGGCTCAGGGGCGGGCTCAGGGGCGGGGCGGGCGCCCGAAGGTCCTCC
GGAGGCCCGGCATTCTGCACGCTTCAAAAGCGCACGTCTGCCGCGCTGTTCTCCTCTTCCTCATCTCCGG
GCCTTTCGACCTGCAGCCCAAGCTTACCATGACCGAGTACAAGCCCACGGTGCGCCTCGCCACCCGCGAC
GACGTCCCCAGGGCCGTACGCACCCTCGCCGCCGCGTTCGCCGACTACCCCGCCACGCGCCACACCGTCG
ATCCGGACCGCCACATCGAGCGGGTCACCGAGCTGCAAGAACTCTTCCTCACGCGCGTCGGGCTCGACAT
CGGCAAGGTGTGGGTCGCGGACGACGGCGCCGCGGTGGCGGTCTGGACCACGCCGGAGAGCGTCGAAGCG
GGGGCGGTGTTCGCCGAGATCGGCCCGCGCATGGCCGAGTTGAGCGGTTCCCGGCTGGCCGCGCAGCAAC
AGATGGAAGGCCTCCTGGCGCCGCACCGGCCCAAGGAGCCCGCGTGGTTCCTGGCCACCGTCGGCGTCTC
GCCCGACCACCAGGGCAAGGGTCTGGGCAGCGCCGTCGTGCTCCCCGGAGTGGAGGCGGCCGAGCGCGCC
GGGGTGCCCGCCTTCCTGGAGACCTCCGCGCCCCGCAACCTCCCCTTCTACGAGCGGCTCGGCTTCACCG
TCACCGCCGACGTCGAGGTGCCCGAAGGACCGCGCACCTGGTGCATGACCCGCAAGCCCGGTGCCTGACC
GCGTCTGGAACAATCAACCTCTGGATTACAAAATTTGTGAAAGATTGACTGGTATTCTTAACTATGTTGC
TCCTTTTACGCTATGTGGATACGCTGCTTTAATGCCTTTGTATCATGCTATTGCTTCCCGTATGGCTTTC
ATTTTCTCCTCCTTGTATAAATCCTGGTTGCTGTCTCTTTATGAGGAGTTGTGGCCCGTTGTCAGGCAAC
GTGGCGTGGTGTGCACTGTGTTTGCTGACGCAACCCCCACTGGTTGGGGCATTGCCACCACCTGTCAGCT
CCTTTCCGGGACTTTCGCTTTCCCCCTCCCTATTGCCACGGCGGAACTCATCGCCGCCTGCCTTGCCCGC
TGCTGGACAGGGGCTCGGCTGTTGGGCACTGACAATTCCGTGGTGTTGTCGGGGAAGCTGACGTCCTTTC
CATGGCTGCTCGCCTGTGTTGCCACCTGGATTCTGCGCGGGACGTCCTTCTGCTACGTCCCTTCGGCCCT
CAATCCAGCGGACCTTCCTTCCCGCGGCCTGCTGCCGGCTCTGCGGCCTCTTCCGCGTCTTCGCCTTCGC
CCTCAGACGAGTCGGATCTCCCTTTGGGCCGCCTCCCCGCCTGGAATTAATTCTGCAGTCGAGACCTAGA
AAAACATGGAGCAATCACAAGTAGCAATACAGCAGCTACCAATGCTGATTGTGCCTGGCTAGAAGCACAA
GAGGAGGAGGAGGTGGGTTTTCCAGTCACACCTCAGGTACCTTTAAGACCAATGACTTACAAGGCAGCTG
TAGATCTTAGCCACTTTTTAAAAGAAAAGAGGGGACTGGAAGGGCTAATTCACTCCCAACGAAGACAAGA
TATCCTTGATCTGTGGATCTACCACACACAAGGCTACTTCCCTGATTAGCAGAACTACACACCAGGGCCA
GGGGTCAGATATCCACTGACCTTTGGATGGTGCTACAAGCTAGTACCAGTTGAGCCAGATAAGGTAGAAG
AGGCCAATAAAGGAGAGAACACCAGCTTGTTACACCCTGTGAGCCTGCATGGGATGGATGACCCGGAGAG
AGAAGTGTTAGAGTGGAGGTTTGACAGCCGCCTAGCATTTCATCACGTGGCCCGAGAGCTGCATCCGGAG
TACTTCAAGAACTGCTGATATCGAGCTTGCTACAAGGGACTTTCCGCTGGGGACTTTCCAGGGAGGCGTG
GCCTGGGCGGGACTGGGGAGTGGCGAGCCCTCAGATCCTGCATATAAGCAGCTGCTTTTTGCCTGTACTG
GGTCTCTCTGGTTAGACCAGATCTGAGCCTGGGAGCTCTCTGGCTAACTAGGGAACCCACTGCTTAAGCC
TCAATAAAGCTTGCCTTGAGTGCTTCAAGTAGTGTGTGCCCGTCTGTTGTGTGACTCTGGTAACTAGAGA
TCCCTCAGACCCTTTTAGTCAGTGTGGAAAATCTCTAGCAGTAGTAGTTCATGTCATCTTATTATTCAGT
ATTTATAACTTGCAAAGAAATGAATATCAGAGAGTGAGAGGCCTTGACATTGCTAGCGTTTACCGTCGAC
CTCTAGCTAGAGCTTGGCGTAATCATGGTCATAGCTGTTTCCTGTGTGAAATTGTTATCCGCTCACAATT
CCACACAACATACGAGCCGGAAGCATAAAGTGTAAAGCCTGGGGTGCCTAATGAGTGAGCTAACTCACAT
TAATTGCGTTGCGCTCACTGCCCGCTTTCCAGTCGGGAAACCTGTCGTGCCAGCTGCATTAATGAATCGG
CCAACGCGCGGGGAGAGGCGGTTTGCGTATTGGGCGCTCTTCCGCTTCCTCGCTCACTGACTCGCTGCGC
TCGGTCGTTCGGCTGCGGCGAGCGGTATCAGCTCACTCAAAGGCGGTAATACGGTTATCCACAGAATCAG
GGGATAACGCAGGAAAGAACATGTGAGCAAAAGGCCAGCAAAAGGCCAGGAACCGTAAAAAGGCCGCGTT
GCTGGCGTTTTTCCATAGGCTCCGCCCCCCTGACGAGCATCACAAAAATCGACGCTCAAGTCAGAGGTGG
CGAAACCCGACAGGACTATAAAGATACCAGGCGTTTCCCCCTGGAAGCTCCCTCGTGCGCTCTCCTGTTC
CGACCCTGCCGCTTACCGGATACCTGTCCGCCTTTCTCCCTTCGGGAAGCGTGGCGCTTTCTCATAGCTC
ACGCTGTAGGTATCTCAGTTCGGTGTAGGTCGTTCGCTCCAAGCTGGGCTGTGTGCACGAACCCCCCGTT
CAGCCCGACCGCTGCGCCTTATCCGGTAACTATCGTCTTGAGTCCAACCCGGTAAGACACGACTTATCGC
CACTGGCAGCAGCCACTGGTAACAGGATTAGCAGAGCGAGGTATGTAGGCGGTGCTACAGAGTTCTTGAA
GTGGTGGCCTAACTACGGCTACACTAGAAGAACAGTATTTGGTATCTGCGCTCTGCTGAAGCCAGTTACC
TTCGGAAAAAGAGTTGGTAGCTCTTGATCCGGCAAACAAACCACCGCTGGTAGCGGTGGTTTTTTTGTTT
GCAAGCAGCAGATTACGCGCAGAAAAAAAGGATCTCAAGAAGATCCTTTGATCTTTTCTACGGGGTCTGA
CGCTCAGTGGAACGAAAACTCACGTTAAGGGATTTTGGTCATGAGATTATCAAAAAGGATCTTCACCTAG
ATCCTTTTAAATTAAAAATGAAGTTTTAAATCAATCTAAAGTATATATGAGTAAACTTGGTCTGACAGTT
ACCAATGCTTAATCAGTGAGGCACCTATCTCAGCGATCTGTCTATTTCGTTCATCCATAGTTGCCTGACT
CCCCGTCGTGTAGATAACTACGATACGGGAGGGCTTACCATCTGGCCCCAGTGCTGCAATGATACCGCGA
GACCCACGCTCACCGGCTCCAGATTTATCAGCAATAAACCAGCCAGCCGGAAGGGCCGAGCGCAGAAGTG
GTCCTGCAACTTTATCCGCCTCCATCCAGTCTATTAATTGTTGCCGGGAAGCTAGAGTAAGTAGTTCGCC
AGTTAATAGTTTGCGCAACGTTGTTGCCATTGCTACAGGCATCGTGGTGTCACGCTCGTCGTTTGGTATG
GCTTCATTCAGCTCCGGTTCCCAACGATCAAGGCGAGTTACATGATCCCCCATGTTGTGCAAAAAAGCGG
TTAGCTCCTTCGGTCCTCCGATCGTTGTCAGAAGTAAGTTGGCCGCAGTGTTATCACTCATGGTTATGGC
AGCACTGCATAATTCTCTTACTGTCATGCCATCCGTAAGATGCTTTTCTGTGACTGGTGAGTACTCAACC
AAGTCATTCTGAGAATAGTGTATGCGGCGACCGAGTTGCTCTTGCCCGGCGTCAATACGGGATAATACCG
CGCCACATAGCAGAACTTTAAAAGTGCTCATCATTGGAAAACGTTCTTCGGGGCGAAAACTCTCAAGGAT
CTTACCGCTGTTGAGATCCAGTTCGATGTAACCCACTCGTGCACCCAACTGATCTTCAGCATCTTTTACT
TTCACCAGCGTTTCTGGGTGAGCAAAAACAGGAAGGCAAAATGCCGCAAAAAAGGGAATAAGGGCGACAC
GGAAATGTTGAATACTCATACTCTTCCTTTTTCAATATTATTGAAGCATTTATCAGGGTTATTGTCTCAT
GAGCGGATACATATTTGAATGTATTTAGAAAAATAAACAAATAGGGGTTCCGCGCACATTTCCCCGAAAA
GTGCCACCTGACGTCGACGGATCGGGAGATCAACTTGTTTATTGCAGCTTATAATGGTTACAAATAAAGC
AATAGCATCACAAATTTCACAAATAAAGCATTTTTTTCACTGCATTCTAGTTGTGGTTTGTCCAAACTCA
TCAATGTATCTTATCATGTCTGGATCAACTGGATAACTCAAGCTAACCAAAATCATCCCAAACTTCCCAC
CCCATACCCTATTACCACTGCCAATTACCTGTGGTTTCATTTACTCTAAACCTGTGATTCCTCTGAATTA
TTTTCATTTTAAAGAAATTGTATTTGTTAAATATGTACTACAAACTTAGTAGTTGGAAGGGCTAATTCAC
TCCCAAAGAAGACAAGATATCCTTGATCTGTGGATCTACCACACACAAGGCTACTTCCCTGATTAGCAGA
ACTACACACCAGGGCCAGGGGTCAGATATCCACTGACCTTTGGATGGTGCTACAAGCTAGTACCAGTTGA
GCCAGATAAGGTAGAAGAGGCCAATAAAGGAGAGAACACCAGCTTGTTACACCCTGTGAGCCTGCATGGG
ATGGATGACCCGGAGAGAGAAGTGTTAGAGTGGAGGTTTGACAGCCGCCTAGCATTTCATCACGTGGCCC
GAGAGCTGCATCCGGAGTACTTCAAGAACTGCTGATATCGAGCTTGCTACAAGGGACTTTCCGCTGGGGA
CTTTCCAGGGAGGCGTGGCCTGGGCGGGACTGGGGAGTGGCGAGCCCTCAGATCCTGCATATAAGCAGCT
GCTTTTTGCCTGTACTGGGTCTCTCTGGTTAGACCAGATCTGAGCCTGGGAGCTCTCTGGCTAACTAGGG
AACCCACTGCTTAAGCCTCAATAAAGCTTGCCTTGAGTGCTTCAAGTAGTGTGTGCCCGTCTGTTGTGTG
ACTCTGGTAACTAGAGATCCCTCAGACCCTTTTAGTCAGTGTGGAAAATCTCTAGCAGTGGCGCCCGAAC
AGGGACTTGAAAGCGAAAGGGAAACCAGAGGAGCTCTCTCGACGCAGGACTCGGCTTGCTGAAGCGCGCA
CGGCAAGAGGCGAGGGGCGGCGACTGGTGAGTACGCCAAAAATTTTGACTAGCGGAGGCTAGAAGGAGAG
AGATGGGTGCGAGAGCGTCAGTATTAAGCGGGGGAGAATTAGATCGCGATGGGAAAAAATTCGGTTAAGG
CCAGGGGGAAAGAAAAAATATAAATTAAAACATATAGTATGGGCAAGCAGGGAGCTAGAACGATTCGCAG
TTAATCCTGGCCTGTTAGAAACATCAGAAGGCTGTAGACAAATACTGGGACAGCTACAACCATCCCTTCA
GACAGGATCAGAAGAACTTAGATCATTATATAATACAGTAGCAACCCTCTATTGTGTGCATCAAAGGATA
GAGATAAAAGACACCAAGGAAGCTTTAGACAAGATAGAGGAAGAGCAAAACAAAAGTAAGACCACCGCAC
AGCAAGCGGCCGGCCGCTGATCTTCAGACCTGGAGGAGGAGATATGAGGGACAATTGGAGAAGTGAATTA
TATAAATATAAAGTAGTAAAAATTGAACCATTAGGAGTAGCACCCACCAAGGCAAAGAGAAGAGTGGTGC
AGAGAGAAAAAAGAGCAGTGGGAATAGGAGCTTTGTTCCTTGGGTTCTTGGGAGCAGCAGGAAGCACTAT
GGGCGCAGCGTCAATGACGCTGACGGTACAGGCCAGACAATTATTGTCTGGTATAGTGCAGCAGCAGAAC
AATTTGCTGAGGGCTATTGAGGCGCAACAGCATCTGTTGCAACTCACAGTCTGGGGCATCAAGCAGCTCC
AGGCAAGAATCCTGGCTGTGGAAAGATACCTAAAGGATCAACAGCTCCTGGGGATTTGGGGTTGCTCTGG
AAAACTCATTTGCACCACTGCTGTGCCTTGGAATGCTAGTTGGAGTAATAAATCTCTGGAACAGATTTGG
AATCACACGACCTGGATGGAGTGGGACAGAGAAATTAACAATTACACAAGCTTAATACACTCCTTAATTG
AAGAATCGCAAAACCAGCAAGAAAAGAATGAACAAGAATTATTGGAATTAGATAAATGGGCAAGTTTGTG
GAATTGGTTTAACATAACAAATTGGCTGTGGTATATAAAATTATTCATAATGATAGTAGGAGGCTTGGTA
GGTTTAAGAATAGTTTTTGCTGTACTTTCTATAGTGAATAGAGTTAGGCAGGGATATTCACCATTATCGT
TTCAGACCCACCTCCCAACCCCGAGGGGACCCGACAGGCCCGAAGGAATAGAAGAAGAAGGTGGAGAGAG
AGACAGAGACAGATCCATTCGATTAGTGAACGGATCTCGACGGTATCGCCTTTAAAAGAAAAGGGGGGAT
TGGGGGGTACAGTGCAGGGGAAAGAATAGTAGACATAATAGCAACAGACATACAAACTAAAGAATTACAA
AAACAAATTACAAAAATTCAAAATTTTCGGGTTTATTACAGGGACAGCAGAGATCCAGTTTATCGATAAG
CTTGGGAGTTCCGCGTTACATAACTTACGGTAAATGGCCCGCCTGGCTGACCGCCCAACGACCCCCGCCC
ATTGACGTCAATAATGACGTATGTTCCCATAGTAACGCCAATAGGGACTTTCCATTGACGTCAATGGGTG
GAGTATTTACGGTAAACTGCCCACTTGGCAGTACATCAAGTGTATCATATGCCAAGTACGCCCCCTATTG
ACGTCAATGACGGTAAATGGCCCGCCTGGCATTATGCCCAGTACATGACCTTATGGGACTTTCCTACTTG
GCAGTACATCTACGTATTAGTCATCGCTATTACCATGGTGATGCGGTTTTGGCAGTACATCAATGGGCGT
GGATAGCGGTTTGACTCACGGGGATTTCCAAGTCTCCACCCCATTGACGTCAATGGGAGTTTGTTTTGGC
ACCAAAATCAACGGGACTTTCCAAAATGTCGTAACAACTCCGCCCCATTGACGCAAATGGGCGGTAGGCG
TGTACGGTGGGAGGTCTATATAAGCAGAGCTGGTTTAGTGAACCGTCAGATCCGCTAGCGCTACCGGT
