>Addgene plasmid #73333 | pLVX-FLAG-mCherry-C1-centrin-1 | addgene partial sequence | sequence record 139025 | CMV-F 5'-CGCAAATGGGCGGTAGGCGTG-3'
CTATATAAGCAGAGCTGGTTTAGTGAACCGTCAGATCCGCTAGCGCTACCGGTATGGATTACAAGGATGA
CGACGATAAGGTGAGCAAGGGCGAGGAGGATAACATGGCCATCATCAAGGAGTTCATGCGCTTCAAGGTG
CACATGGAGGGCTCCGTGAACGGCCACGAGTTCGAGATCGAGGGCGAGGGCGAGGGCCGCCCCTACGAGG
GCACCCAGACCGCCAAGCTGAAGGTGACCAAGGGTGGCCCCCTGCCCTTCGCCTGGGACATCCTGTCCCC
TCAGTTCATGTACGGCTCCAAGGCCTACGTGAAGCACCCCGCCGACATCCCCGACTACTTGAAGCTGTCC
TTCCCCGAGGGCTTCAAGTGGGAGCGCGTGATGAACTTCGAGGACGGCGGCGTGGTGACCGTGACCCAGG
ACTCCTCCCTGCAGGACGGCGAGTTCATCTACAAGGTGAAGCTGCGCGGCACCAACTTCCCCTCCGACGG
CCCCGTAATGCAGAAGAAGACCATGGGCTGGGAGGCCTCCTCCGAGCGGATGTACCCCGAGGACGGCGCC
CTGAAGGGCGAGATCAAGCAGAGGCTGAAGCTGAAGGACGGCGGCCACTACGACGCTGAGGTCAAGACCA
CCTACAAGGCCAAGAAGCCCGTGCAGCTGCCCGGCGCCTACAACGTCAACATCAAGTTGGACATCACCTC
CCACAACGAGGACTACACCATCGTGGAACAGTACGAACGCGCCGAGGGCCGCCACTCCACCGGCGGCATG
GACGAGCTGTACAAGTCCGGACTCAGATCTCGAGCTCAAGCTTCGAATTCTGCAGTCGACGGTACCATGG
CTTCCGGCTTCAAGAAGCCCAGCGCTGCCTCCACCGGCCAAAAGAGAAAGGTGGCACCTAAGCCCGAGCT
CACTGAGGATCAGAAGCAAGAAGTTCGGGAAGCATTTGACCTCTTCGACGTGGACGGAAGTGGGACCATC
GACGCGAAGGAGCTGAAGGTGGCCATGAGAGCGCTGGGCTTCGAACCCAGGAAGGAAGAGATGAAGAAA
