>Addgene plasmid #73333 | pLVX-FLAG-mCherry-C1-centrin-1 | addgene partial sequence | sequence record 139027 | puro-variant-R 5'-gtgggcttgtactcggtcat-3'
GGTCGAAAGGCCCGGAGATGAGGAAGAGGAGAACAGCGCGGCAGACGTGCGCTTTTGAAGCGTGCAGAAT
GCCGGGCCTCCGGAGGACCTTCGGGCGCCCGCCCCGCCCCTGAGCCCGCCCCTGAGCCCGCCCCCGGACC
CACCCCTTCCCAGCCTCTGAGCCCAGAAAGCGAAGGAGCAAAGCTGCTATTGGCCGCTGCCCCAAAGGCC
TACCCGCTTCCATTGCTCAGCGGTGCTGTCCATCTGCACGAGACTAGTGAGACGTGCTACTTCCATTTGT
CACGTCCTGCACGACGCGAGCTGCGGGGCGGGGGGGAACTTCCTGACTAGGGGAGGAGTAGAAGGTGGCG
CGAAGGGGCCACCAAAGAACGGAGCCGGTTGGCGCCTACCGGTGGATGTGGAATGTGTGCGAGGCCAGAG
GCCACTTGTGTAGCGCCAAGTGCCCAGCGGGGCTGCTAAAGCGCATGCTCCAGACTGCCTTGGGAAAAGC
GCCTCCCCTACCCGGTAGAATTATCTAGAATGCAACCAGACTCGTGGTTCTGCAGGATCTCGATCCCGGT
TAACCGGACGCGTCGGCCTAGGGTCGCGGCCGCGGATCCTCAGTAAAGGCTGGTCTTCTTCATGATCCGA
AGGAACTCCTCCTCGTTCACTTCGCCGTCCCCATCCCGATCAGCTTCGTCGATCATCTCCTGCAGCTCCT
CATCCGTGAGGTTCTCCCCCAGCTCGTTGGCCACACGCTTCAGGTTTTTGAACGAGATCTTCCCGGTCTC
ATCGTCATCAAAGAGCCTGAAGGCCTTCAGGATTTCTTCTTTGGTGTCCTTCTCGGACATCTTCTGCGTC
ATCACGGCCAGGAAGTCATTGAAGCTGATCTTCCCCGTGCCTTCCCTGTCCACCTCGGAGATCATTTTCT
TCATCTCTTCCTTCCTGGGTTCGAAGCCCAGCGCTCTCATGGCCACCTTCAGCTCCTTCGCGTCGATGGT
CCCACTTCCGTCCACGTCGAAGAGGTCAAATGCTTCCCGAACTTCTTGCTTCTGATCCTCAGTGAGCTCG
GGCTTAGGTGCCACCTTTCTCTTTTGGCCGGTGGAGGCAGCGCTGGG
